>Addgene plasmid #142332 | TFORF2585 | addgene full sequence | sequence record 395797 | Addgene NGS Result
TTAATGTAGTCTTATGCAATACTCTTGTAGTCTTGCAACATGGTAACGATGAGTTAGCAACATGCCTTAC
AAGGAGAGAAAAAGCACCGTGCATGCCGATTGGTGGAAGTAAGGTGGTACGATCGTGCCTTATTAGGAAG
GCAACAGACGGGTCTGACATGGATTGGACGAACCACTGAATTGCCGCATTGCAGAGATATTGTATTTAAG
TGCCTAGCTCGATACATAAACGGGTCTCTCTGGTTAGACCAGATCTGAGCCTGGGAGCTCTCTGGCTAAC
TAGGGAACCCACTGCTTAAGCCTCAATAAAGCTTGCCTTGAGTGCTTCAAGTAGTGTGTGCCCGTCTGTT
GTGTGACTCTGGTAACTAGAGATCCCTCAGACCCTTTTAGTCAGTGTGGAAAATCTCTAGCAGTGGCGCC
CGAACAGGGACTTGAAAGCGAAAGGGAAACCAGAGGAGCTCTCTCGACGCAGGACTCGGCTTGCTGAAGC
GCGCACGGCAAGAGGCGAGGGGCGGCGACTGGTGAGTACGCCAAAAATTTTGACTAGCGGAGGCTAGAAG
GAGAGAGATGGGTGCGAGAGCGTCAGTATTAAGCGGGGGAGAATTAGATCGCGATGGGAAAAAATTCGGT
TAAGGCCAGGGGGAAAGAAAAAATATAAATTAAAACATATAGTATGGGCAAGCAGGGAGCTAGAACGATT
CGCAGTTAATCCTGGCCTGTTAGAAACATCAGAAGGCTGTAGACAAATACTGGGACAGCTACAACCATCC
CTTCAGACAGGATCAGAAGAACTTAGATCATTATATAATACAGTAGCAACCCTCTATTGTGTGCATCAAA
GGATAGAGATAAAAGACACCAAGGAAGCTTTAGACAAGATAGAGGAAGAGCAAAACAAAAGTAAGACCAC
CGCACAGCAAGCGGCCGCTGATCTTCAGACCTGGAGGAGGAGATATGAGGGACAATTGGAGAAGTGAATT
ATATAAATATAAAGTAGTAAAAATTGAACCATTAGGAGTAGCACCCACCAAGGCAAAGAGAAGAGTGGTG
CAGAGAGAAAAAAGAGCAGTGGGAATAGGAGCTTTGTTCCTTGGGTTCTTGGGAGCAGCAGGAAGCACTA
TGGGCGCAGCGTCAATGACGCTGACGGTACAGGCCAGACAATTATTGTCTGGTATAGTGCAGCAGCAGAA
CAATTTGCTGAGGGCTATTGAGGCGCAACAGCATCTGTTGCAACTCACAGTCTGGGGCATCAAGCAGCTC
CAGGCAAGAATCCTGGCTGTGGAAAGATACCTAAAGGATCAACAGCTCCTGGGGATTTGGGGTTGCTCTG
GAAAACTCATTTGCACCACTGCTGTGCCTTGGAATGCTAGTTGGAGTAATAAATCTCTGGAACAGATTTG
GAATCACACGACCTGGATGGAGTGGGACAGAGAAATTAACAATTACACAAGCTTAATACACTCCTTAATT
GAAGAATCGCAAAACCAGCAAGAAAAGAATGAACAAGAATTATTGGAATTAGATAAATGGGCAAGTTTGT
GGAATTGGTTTAACATAACAAATTGGCTGTGGTATATAAAATTATTCATAATGATAGTAGGAGGCTTGGT
AGGTTTAAGAATAGTTTTTGCTGTACTTTCTATAGTGAATAGAGTTAGGCAGGGATATTCACCATTATCG
TTTCAGACCCACCTCCCAACCCCGAGGGGACCCATGCATTGCATCTCAATTAGTCAGCAACCAGGTGTGG
AAAGTCCCCAGGCTCCCCAGCAGGCAGAAGTATGCAAAGCATGCGTCTCAATTAGTCAGCAACCATAGTC
CCGCCCCTAACTCCGCCCATCCCGCCCCTAACTCCGCCCAGTTCCGCCCATTCTCCGCCCCATGGCTGAC
TAATTTTTTTTATTTATGCAGAGGCCGAGGCCGCCTCGGCCTCTGAGCTATTCCAGAAGTAGTGAGGAGG
CTTTTTTGGAGGCCTAGGCTTTTGCAAAAAGCTTTCTAGAGGTACCACCGGAGCTTACCATGACCGAGTA
CAAGCCCACGGTGCGCCTCGCCACCCGCGACGACGTCCCCAGGGCCGTACGCACCCTCGCCGCCGCGTTC
GCCGACTACCCCGCCACGCGCCACACCGTCGATCCGGACCGCCACATCGAGCGGGTCACCGAGCTGCAAG
AACTCTTCCTCACGCGCGTCGGGCTCGACATCGGCAAGGTGTGGGTCGCGGACGACGGCGCCGCCGTGGC
GGTCTGGACCACGCCGGAGAGCGTCGAAGCGGGGGCGGTGTTCGCCGAGATCGGCCCGCGCATGGCCGAG
TTGAGCGGTTCCCGGCTGGCCGCGCAGCAACAGATGGAAGGCCTCCTGGCGCCGCACCGGCCCAAGGAGC
CCGCGTGGTTCCTGGCCACCGTCGGCGTCTCGCCCGACCACCAGGGCAAGGGTCTGGGCAGCGCCGTCGT
GCTCCCCGGAGTGGAGGCGGCCGAGCGCGCCGGGGTGCCCGCCTTCCTGGAGACCTCCGCGCCCCGCAAC
CTCCCCTTCTACGAGCGGCTCGGCTTCACCGTCACCGCCGACGTCGAGGTGCCCGAAGGACCGCGCACCT
GGTGCATGACCCGCAAGCCCGGTGCCAGTTAACGAATTCTAGATCTTGAGACAAATGGCAGTATTCATCC
ACAATTTTAAAAGAAAAGGGGGGATTGGGGGGTACAGTGCAGGGGAAAGAATAGTAGACATAATAGCAAC
AGACATACAAACTAAAGAATTACAAAAACAAATTACAAAAATTCAAAATTTTCGGGTTTATTACAGGGAC
AGCAGAGATCCACTTTGGCGCCGGCTCGAGGCCTGCAGGTGCAAAGATGGATAAAGTTTTAAACAGAGAG
GAATCTTTGCAGCTAATGGACCTTCTAGGTCTTGAAAGGAGTGGGAATTGGCTCCGGTGCCCGTCAGTGG
GCAGAGCGCACATCGCCCACAGTCCCCGAGAAGTTGGGGGGAGGGGTCGGCAATTGAACCGGTGCCTAGA
GAAGGTGGCGCGGGGTAAACTGGGAAAGTGATGTCGTGTACTGGCTCCGCCTTTTTCCCGAGGGTGGGGG
AGAACCGTATATAAGTGCAGTAGTCGCCGTGAACGTTCTTTTTCGCAACGGGTTTGCCGCCAGAACACAG
GTAAGTGCCGTGTGTGGTTCCCGCGGGCCTGGCCTCTTTACGGGTTATGGCCCTTGCGTGCCTTGAATTA
CTTCCACCTGGCTGCAGTACGTGATTCTTGATCCCGAGCTTCGGGTTGGAAGTGGGTGGGAGAGTTCGAG
GCCTTGCGCTTAAGGAGCCCCTTCGCCTCGTGCTTGAGTTGAGGCCTGGCCTGGGCGCTGGGGCCGCCGC
GTGCGAATCTGGTGGCACCTTCGCGCCTGTCTCGCTGCTTTCGATAAGTCTCTAGCCATTTAAAATTTTT
GATGACCTGCTGCGACGCTTTTTTTCTGGCAAGATAGTCTTGTAAATGCGGGCCAAGATCTGCACACTGG
TATTTCGGTTTTTGGGGCCGCGGGCGGCGACGGGGCCCGTGCGTCCCAGCGCACATGTTCGGCGAGGCGG
GGCCTGCGAGCGCGGCCACCGAGAATCGGACGGGGGTAGTCTCAAGCTGGCCGGCCTGCTCTGGTGCCTG
GCCTCGCGCCGCCGTGTATCGCCCCGCCCTGGGCGGCAAGGCTGGCCCGGTCGGCACCAGTTGCGTGAGC
GGAAAGATGGCCGCTTCCCGGCCCTGCTGCAGGGAGCTCAAAATGGAGGACGCGGCGCTCGGGAGAGCGG
GCGGGTGAGTCACCCACACAAAGGAAAAGGGCCTTTCCGTCCTCAGCCGTCGCTTCATGTGACTCCACGG
AGTACCGGGCGCCGTCCAGGCACCTCGATTAGTTCTCGAGCTTTTGGAGTACGTCGTCTTTAGGTTGGGG
GGAGGGGTTTTATGCGATGGAGTTTCCCCACACTGAGTGGGTGGAGACTGAAGTTAGGCCAGCTTGGCAC
TTGATGTAATTCTCCTTGGAATTTGCCCTTTTTGAGTTTGGATCTTGGTTCATTCTCAAGCCTCAGACAG
TGGTTCAAAGTTTTTTTCTTCCATTTCAGGTGTCGTGAGGCTAGCACCGCCACCATGGCAGGGATCTTAG
CCTGGTTCTGGAACGAGAGGTTTTGGCTCCCGCACAATGTCACCTGGGCGGACCTGAAGAACACGGAGGA
GGCCACCTTCCCGCAGGCTGAGGACCTCTATCTCGCTTTTCCCCTGGCCTTCTGTATCTTCATGGTGCGG
CTCATCTTCGAGAGATTTGTAGCCAAACCGTGCGCCATAGCCCTCAACATTCAGGCCAATGGACCACAAA
TTGCTCCGCCCAATGCCATTCTGGAAAAGGTCTTCACTGCAATTACAAAGCATCCTGATGAAAAGAGATT
GGAAGGCCTCTCCAAGCAACTGGACTGGGATGTTCGAAGCATTCAGCGCTGGTTTCGACAAAGACGCAAT
CAGGAGAAGCCAAGCACGCTGACGAGGTTCTGTGAGAGCATGTGGAGATTTTCATTTTACCTTTATGTAT
TTACCTACGGAGTCAGATTCCTGAAAAAGACCCCCTGGTTGTGGAATACGAGGCATTGCTGGTACAACTA
CCCCTATCAGCCACTCACAACTGACCTTCACTACTATTACATCCTGGAGCTGTCGTTTTATTGGTCTTTG
ATGTTTTCTCAGTTCACTGATATCAAAAGAAAGGACTTTGGCATTATGTTCCTGCACCACCTTGTATCTA
TTTTCTTGATTACCTTTTCATATGTCAACAATATGGCCCGAGTAGGAACGCTGGTCCTTTGTCTTCATGA
TTCAGCTGATGCTCTTCTGGAGGCTGCCAAAATGGCAAATTATGCCAAGTTTCAGAAAATGTGTGATCTC
CTGTTTGTTATGTTTGCCGTGGTTTTTATCACCACACGACTGGGTATATTTCCTCTCTGGGTGTTAAATA
CCACATTATTTGAAAGCTGGGAGATCGTTGGACCTTACCCTTCCTGGTGGGTTTTTAACCTACTGCTATT
GCTAGTACAAGGGTTGAACTGCTTCTGGTCTTACTTGATTGTGAAAATAGCTTGCAAAGCTGTTTCAAGA
GGCAAGGTGTCCAAGGATGATCGAAGTGATATTGAGTCTAGCTCAGATGAGGAGGACTCAGAACCTCCGG
GAAAGAATCCCCACACTGCGACAACCACCAATGGGACCAGTGGTACCAACGGGTATCTCCTGACTGGCTC
CTGCTCCATGGATGATTAGTAATGAACTAGTCCGTAACTTGAAAGTATTTCGATTTCTTGGCTTTATATA
TCTTGTGGAAAGGACGACGGAGTCTCAGGAGGCCTTAGGTTACGCGTTAAGTCGACAATCAACCTCTGGA
TTACAAAATTTGTGAAAGATTGACTGGTATTCTTAACTATGTTGCTCCTTTTACGCTATGTGGATACGCT
GCTTTAATGCCTTTGTATCATGCTATTGCTTCCCGTATGGCTTTCATTTTCTCCTCCTTGTATAAATCCT
GGTTGCTGTCTCTTTATGAGGAGTTGTGGCCCGTTGTCAGGCAACGTGGCGTGGTGTGCACTGTGTTTGC
TGACGCAACCCCCACTGGTTGGGGCATTGCCACCACCTGTCAGCTCCTTTCCGGGACTTTCGCTTTCCCC
CTCCCTATTGCCACGGCGGAACTCATCGCCGCCTGCCTTGCCCGCTGCTGGACAGGGGCTCGGCTGTTGG
GCACTGACAATTCCGTGGTGTTGTCGGGGAAATCATCGTCCTTTCCTTGGCTGCTCGCCTGTGTTGCCAC
CTGGATTCTGCGCGGGACGTCCTTCTGCTACGTCCCTTCGGCCCTCAATCCAGCGGACCTTCCTTCCCGC
GGCCTGCTGCCGGCTCTGCGGCCTCTTCCGCGTCTTCGCCTTCGCCCTCAGACGAGTCGGATCTCCCTTT
GGGCCGCCTCCCCGCGTCGACTTTAAGACCAATGACTTACAAGGCAGCTGTAGATCTTAGCCACTTTTTA
AAAGAAAAGGGGGGACTGGAAGGGCTAATTCACTCCCAACGAAGACAAGATCTGCTTTTTGCTTGTACTG
GGTCTCTCTGGTTAGACCAGATCTGAGCCTGGGAGCTCTCTGGCTAACTAGGGAACCCACTGCTTAAGCC
TCAATAAAGCTTGCCTTGAGTGCTTCAAGTAGTGTGTGCCCGTCTGTTGTGTGACTCTGGTAACTAGAGA
TCCCTCAGACCCTTTTAGTCAGTGTGGAAAATCTCTAGCAGTACGTATAGTAGTTCATGTCATCTTATTA
TTCAGTATTTATAACTTGCAAAGAAATGAATATCAGAGAGTGAGAGGAACTTGTTTATTGCAGCTTATAA
TGGTTACAAATAAAGCAATAGCATCACAAATTTCACAAATAAAGCATTTTTTTCACTGCATTCTAGTTGT
GGTTTGTCCAAACTCATCAATGTATCTTATCATGTCTGGCTCTAGCTATCCCGCCCCTAACTCCGCCCAT
CCCGCCCCTAACTCCGCCCAGTTCCGCCCATTCTCCGCCCCATGGCTGACTAATTTTTTTTATTTATGCA
GAGGCCGAGGCCGCCTCGGCCTCTGAGCTATTCCAGAAGTAGTGAGGAGGCTTTTTTGGAGGCCTAGGGA
CGTACCCAATTCGCCCTATAGTGAGTCGTATTACGCGCGCTCACTGGCCGTCGTTTTACAACGTCGTGAC
TGGGAAAACCCTGGCGTTACCCAACTTAATCGCCTTGCAGCACATCCCCCTTTCGCCAGCTGGCGTAATA
GCGAAGAGGCCCGCACCGATCGCCCTTCCCAACAGTTGCGCAGCCTGAATGGCGAATGGG
[124 nt withheld, positions 6851-6974]
C
[91 nt withheld, positions 6976-7066]
A
[49 nt withheld, positions 7068-7116]
CCTTTGACGTTGGAGTCCACGTTCTTT
[37 nt withheld, positions 7144-7180]
ACCCTATCTCGGTCTATTCTTTTGATTTATAAGGGATTTTGCCGATTTCGGCCTATTGGTTAAAAAATGA
GCTGATTTAACAAAAATTTAACGCGAATTTTAACAAAATATTAACGCTTACAATTTAGGTGGCACTTTTC
GGGGAAATGTGCGCGGAACCCCTATTTGTTTATTTTTCTAAATACATTCAAATATGTATCCGCTCATGAG
ACAATAACCCTGATAAATGCTTCAATAATATTGAAAAAGGAAGAGTATGAGTATTCAACATTTCCGTGTC
GCCCTTATTCCCTTTTTTGCGGCATTTTGCCTTCCTGTTTTTGCTCACCCAGAAACGCTGGTGAAAGTAA
AAGATGCTGAAGATCAGTTGGGTGCACGAGTGGGTTACATCGAACTGGATCTCAACAGCGGTAAGATCCT
TGAGAGTTTTCGCCCCGAAGAACGTTTTCCAATGATGAGCACTTTTAAAGTTCTGCTATGTGGCGCGGTA
TTATCCCGTATTGACGCCGGGCAAGAGCAACTCGGTCGCCGCATACACTATTCTCAGAATGACTTGGTTG
AGTACTCACCAGTCACAGAAAAGCATCTTACGGATGGCATGACAGTAAGAGAATTATGCAGTGCTGCCAT
AACCATGAGTGATAACACTGCGGCCAACTTACTTCTGACAACGATCGGAGGACCGAAGGAGCTAACCGCT
TTTTTGCACAACATGGGGGATCATGTAACTCGCCTTGATCGTTGGGAACCGGAGCTGAATGAAGCCATAC
CAAACGACGAGCGTGACACCACGATGCCTGTAGCAATGGCAACAACGTTGCGCAAACTATTAACTGGCGA
ACTACTTACTCTAGCTTCCCGGCAACAATTAATAGACTGGATGGAGGCGGATAAAGTTGCAGGACCACTT
CTGCGCTCGGCCCTTCCGGCTGGCTGGTTTATTGCTGATAAATCTGGAGCCGGTGAGCGTGGGTCTCGCG
GTATCATTGCAGCACTGGGGCCAGATGGTAAGCCCTCCCGTATCGTAGTTATCTACACGACGGGGAGTCA
GGCAACTATGGATGAACGAAATAGACAGATCGCTGAGATAGGTGCCTCACTGATTAAGCATTGGTAACTG
TCAGACCAAGTTTACTCATATATACTTTAGATTGATTTAAAACTTCATTTTTAATTTAAAAGGATCTAGG
TGAAGATCCTTTTTGATAATCTCATGACCAAAATCCCTTAACGTGAGTTTTCGTTCCACTGAGCGTCAGA
CCCCGTAGAAAAGATCAAAGGATCTTCTTGAGATCCTTTTTTTCTGCGCGTAATCTGCTGCTTGCAAACA
AAAAAACCACCGCTACCAGCGGTGGTTTGTTTGCCGGATCAAGAGCTACCAACTCTTTTTCCGAAGGTAA
CTGGCTTCAGCAGAGCGCAGATACCAAATACTGTTCTTCTAGTGTAGCCGTAGTTAGGCCACCACTTCAA
GAACTCTGTAGCACCGCCTACATACCTCGCTCTGCTAATCCTGTTACCAGTGGCTGCTGCCAGTGGCGAT
AAGTCGTGTCTTACCGGGTTGGACTCAAGACGATAGTTACCGGATAAGGCGCAGCGGTCGGGCTGAACGG
GGGGTTCGTGCACACAGCCCAGCTTGGAGCGAACGACCTACACCGAACTGAGATACCTACAGCGTGAGCT
ATGAGAAAGCGCCACGCTTCCCGAAGGGAGAAAGGCGGACAGGTATCCGGTAAGCGGCAGGGTCGGAACA
GGAGAGCGCACGAGGGAGCTTCCAGGGGGAAACGCCTGGTATCTTTATAGTCCTGTCGGGTTTCGCCACC
TCTGACTTGAGCGTCGATTTTTGTGATGCTCGTCAGGGGGGCGGAGCCTATGGAAAAACGCCAGCAACGC
GGCCTTTTTACGGTTCCTGGCCTTTTGCTGGCCTTTTGCTCACATGTTCTTTCCTGCGTTATCCCCTGAT
TCTGTGGATAACCGTATTACCGCCTTTGAGTGAGCTGATACCGCTCGCCGCAGCCGAACGACCGAGCGCA
GCGAGTCAGTGAGCGAGGAAGCGGAAGAGCGCCCAATACGCAAACCGCCTCTCCCCGCGCGTTGGCCGAT
TCATTAATGCAGCTGGCACGACAGGTTTCCCGACTGGAAAGCGGGCAGTGAGCGCAACGCAATTAATGTG
AGTTAGCTCACTCATTAGGCACCCCAGGCTTTACACTTTATGCTTCCGGCTCGTATGTTGTGTGGAATTG
TGAGCGGATAACAATTTCACACAGGAAACAGCTATGACCATGATTACGCCAAGCGCGCAATTAACCCTCA
CTAAAGGGAACAAAAGCTGGAGCTGCAAGC
Features (pLannotate 1.2.2; 31 found; start..end, strand, type, name):
      5..231     +  promoter       RSV promoter: Rous sarcoma virus enhancer/promoter
    232..412     +  LTR            5' LTR (truncated): truncated 5' long terminal repeat (LTR) from HIV-1
    459..584     +  misc_feature   HIV-1 Ψ: packaging signal of human immunodeficiency virus type 1
    568..931     +  CDS            HIV-1 gag (fragment): gag protein from human immunodeficiency virus 1; gag
   1077..1310    +  misc_feature   RRE: The Rev response element (RRE) of HIV-1 allows for Rev-dependent mRNA export from the nucleus to the cytoplasm.
   1687..1713    +  CDS            Rev (fragment): human immunodeficiency virus 1 (HIV-1) Rev protein; rev; enhances nuclear export of unspliced and incompletely spliced viral mRNAs
   1720..1743    +  promoter       SV40 promoter (fragment): SV40 early promoter
   1744..1815    +  promoter       SV40 promoter (fragment): SV40 enhancer and early promoter
   1839..1974    +  rep_origin     SV40 ori: SV40 origin of replication
   2020..2616    +  CDS            PuroR (fragment): puromycin N-acetyltransferase; pac from Streptomyces; confers resistance to puromycin
   2665..2782    +  misc_feature   cPPT/CTS: central polypurine tract and central termination sequence of HIV-1
   2847..2913    +  CDS            small t antigen (fragment): SV40 (simian virus 40) small t antigen
   2920..4098    +  promoter       EF-1α promoter: strong constitutive promoter for human elongation factor EF-1α
   4115..5266    +  CDS            CERS6: CERS6_HUMAN - Also known as LASS6 From Homo sapiens (Human).
   5282..5335    +  promoter       U6 promoter (fragment): RNA polymerase III promoter for human U6 snRNA
   5377..5965    +  misc_feature   WPRE: woodchuck hepatitis virus posttranscriptional regulatory element
   6016..6035    +  misc_feature   cPPT/CTS (fragment): central polypurine tract and central termination sequence of HIV-1
   6037..6270    +  LTR            3' LTR (ΔU3): self-inactivating 3' long terminal repeat (LTR) from HIV-1
   6348..6469    +  polyA_signal   SV40 poly(A) signal: SV40 polyadenylation signal
   6509..6644    +  rep_origin     SV40 ori: SV40 origin of replication
   6665..6683    -  promoter       T7 promoter: promoter for bacteriophage T7 RNA polymerase
   6691..6846    +  CDS            lacZα (fragment): LacZα fragment of β-galactosidase; lacZ fragment
   6851..7279    +  rep_origin     f1 ori (sequence partly withheld): f1 bacteriophage origin of replication; arrow indicates direction of (+) strand synthesis
   7332..7436    +  promoter       AmpR promoter: bla
   7437..8297    +  CDS            AmpR: β-lactamase; bla; confers resistance to ampicillin, carbenicillin, and related antibiotics
   8468..9056    +  rep_origin     ori: high-copy-number ColE1/pMB1/pBR322/pUC origin of replication
   9239..9331    +  CDS            lacI (fragment): lac repressor; lacI; The lac repressor binds to the lac operator to inhibit transcription in E. coli. This inhibition can be relieved by adding lactose or isopropyl-β-D-thiogalactopyranoside (IPTG).
   9344..9365    +  protein_bind   CAP binding site: CAP binding activates transcription in the presence of cAMP. E. coli catabolite activator protein
   9380..9410    +  promoter       lac promoter: promoter for the E. coli lac operon
   9418..9434    +  protein_bind   lac operator: The lac repressor binds to the lac operator to inhibit transcription in E. coli. This inhibition can be relieved by adding lactose or isopropyl-β-D-thiogalactopyranoside (IPTG). lac repressor encoded by lacI
   9479..9497    +  promoter       T3 promoter: promoter for bacteriophage T3 RNA polymerase
