[The description below was written by a language model from this plasmid's Addgene catalogue record and pLannotate feature annotations shown in this document.]
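Description:
TFORF2585 is a lentiviral mammalian expression plasmid built on the pLX_TRC317 backbone, one member of a barcoded collection of transcription factor open reading frames made for pooled overexpression screens. It carries the human CERS6 (also called LASS6) coding sequence under the constitutive EF-1α promoter. The annotated full sequence is 9,520 nt, consistent with the stated backbone and insert sizes. In bacteria the plasmid is maintained through a high-copy ColE1/pUC-type origin and selected with ampicillin via β-lactamase. An f1 origin and remnants of a lac/T7/T3 cloning region are also present. The depositor notes that recombination can occur during propagation, as is common for LTR-containing plasmids.

The viral portion follows a third-generation, self-inactivating design. An RSV promoter fused to a truncated HIV-1 5' LTR drives genomic RNA production in packaging cells, followed by the Ψ packaging signal with a partial gag sequence, the Rev response element for Rev-dependent nuclear export, a cPPT/CTS element, and a ΔU3 3' LTR that disables LTR promoter activity after integration. Within the transferred region, an SV40 early promoter expresses puromycin N-acetyltransferase to select transduced cells, upstream of the EF-1α–CERS6 cassette. A WPRE after the ORF enhances transcript stability and expression.

The catalogue entry describes a unique 24-bp barcode that identifies the ORF in pooled experiments. The feature table does not annotate it, so its position is not established by the record. The short U6 promoter fragment called between the ORF and the WPRE is probably a residual sequence match rather than a functional Pol III unit. The construct is intended for producing lentivirus to overexpress CERS6 in mammalian cells, individually or as part of screens such as directed differentiation studies.
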