Addgene plasmid #142332: TFORF2585
Purpose: Lentiviral vector for overexpressing transcription factor ORFs with unique 24-bp barcodes. Barcodes facilitate identification of transcription factors in pooled screens.
Depositing lab: Feng Zhang. Depositing organization: Broad Institute. Publication: A transcription factor atlas of directed differentiation. Joung J, Ma S, Tay T, Geiger-Schuller KR, Kirchgatterer PC, Verdine VK, Guo B, Arias-Garcia MA, Allen WE, Singh A, Kuksenko O, Abudayyeh OO, Gootenberg JS, Fu Z, Macrae RK, Buenrostro JD, Regev A, Zhang F. Cell. 2023 Jan 5;186(1):209-229.e26. doi: 10.1016/j.cell.2022.11.026. PubMed 36608654.
Backbone
  Vector backbone: pLX_TRC317
  Backbone manufacturer: Broad Institute Genetic Perturbation Platform
  Backbone size w/o insert (bp): 8264
  Vector type: Mammalian Expression, Lentiviral
  Selectable markers: Puromycin
Growth in bacteria
  Bacterial resistance: Ampicillin, 100 μg/mL
  Growth temperature: 37°C
  Growth strain: NEB Stable
  Copy number: High Copy
Gene/Insert
  Gene/Insert name: CERS6
  Species: H. sapiens (human)
  Insert size (bp): 1256
  Entrez Gene: CERS6 (a.k.a. CERS5, LASS6)
  Promoter: EF1a
  Cloning method: Unknown
  Sequencing primers: 5′ GGGTGGAGACTGAAGTTAGGCCAG; 3′ CACATAGCGTAAAAGGAGCAACATAG
Terms and licenses: Academic/Nonprofit Terms; Industry Terms: Not Available to Industry
Depositor comments: NM_203463,ENST00000305747 . The transcription factor ORF portion of this plasmid was synthesized by Genewiz. Please test multiple small colonies in case of plasmid recombination. To make this collection available in a timely manner, a portion of this collection was not fully sequenced by Addgene. If an Addgene verified full plasmid sequence is not available, please contact us prior to placing an order to request the full sequence.
How to cite: TFORF2585 was a gift from Feng Zhang (Addgene plasmid # 142332 ; http://n2t.net/addgene:142332 ; RRID:Addgene_142332)
