>Addgene plasmid #142332 | TFORF2585 | depositor partial sequence | sequence record 279134 | Insert
ACCGCCACCATGGCAGGGATCTTAGCCTGGTTCTGGAACGAGAGGTTTTGGCTCCCGCACAATGTCACCT
GGGCGGACCTGAAGAACACGGAGGAGGCCACCTTCCCGCAGGCTGAGGACCTCTATCTCGCTTTTCCCCT
GGCCTTCTGTATCTTCATGGTGCGGCTCATCTTCGAGAGATTTGTAGCCAAACCGTGCGCCATAGCCCTC
AACATTCAGGCCAATGGACCACAAATTGCTCCGCCCAATGCCATTCTGGAAAAGGTCTTCACTGCAATTA
CAAAGCATCCTGATGAAAAGAGATTGGAAGGCCTCTCCAAGCAACTGGACTGGGATGTTCGAAGCATTCA
GCGCTGGTTTCGACAAAGACGCAATCAGGAGAAGCCAAGCACGCTGACGAGGTTCTGTGAGAGCATGTGG
AGATTTTCATTTTACCTTTATGTATTTACCTACGGAGTCAGATTCCTGAAAAAGACCCCCTGGTTGTGGA
ATACGAGGCATTGCTGGTACAACTACCCCTATCAGCCACTCACAACTGACCTTCACTACTATTACATCCT
GGAGCTGTCGTTTTATTGGTCTTTGATGTTTTCTCAGTTCACTGATATCAAAAGAAAGGACTTTGGCATT
ATGTTCCTGCACCACCTTGTATCTATTTTCTTGATTACCTTTTCATATGTCAACAATATGGCCCGAGTAG
GAACGCTGGTCCTTTGTCTTCATGATTCAGCTGATGCTCTTCTGGAGGCTGCCAAAATGGCAAATTATGC
CAAGTTTCAGAAAATGTGTGATCTCCTGTTTGTTATGTTTGCCGTGGTTTTTATCACCACACGACTGGGT
ATATTTCCTCTCTGGGTGTTAAATACCACATTATTTGAAAGCTGGGAGATCGTTGGACCTTACCCTTCCT
GGTGGGTTTTTAACCTACTGCTATTGCTAGTACAAGGGTTGAACTGCTTCTGGTCTTACTTGATTGTGAA
AATAGCTTGCAAAGCTGTTTCAAGAGGCAAGGTGTCCAAGGATGATCGAAGTGATATTGAGTCTAGCTCA
GATGAGGAGGACTCAGAACCTCCGGGAAAGAATCCCCACACTGCGACAACCACCAATGGGACCAGTGGTA
CCAACGGGTATCTCCTGACTGGCTCCTGCTCCATGGATGATTAGTAATGAACTAGTCCGTAACTTGAAAG
TATTTCGATTTCTTGGCTTTATATATCTTGTGGAAAGGACGACGGAGTCTCAGGAGGCCTTAGGTT
