>Addgene plasmid #142332 | TFORF2585 | depositor partial sequence | sequence record 279135 | Barcode
CGGAGTCTCAGGAGGCCTTAGGTT
